>Addgene plasmid #68429 | pU6_(GLuc)_INT[3xK-T] | depositor full sequence | sequence record 125557 | Full Sequence
TTACCAATGCTTAATCAGTGAGGCACCTATCTCAGCGATCTGTCTATTTCGTTCATCCATAGTTGCCTGA
CTCCCCGTCGTGTAGATAACTACGATACGGGAGGGCTTACCATCTGGCCCCAGTGCTGCAATGATACCGC
GAGACCCACGCTCACCGGCTCCAGATTTATCAGCAATAAACCAGCCAGCCGGAAGGGCCGAGCGCAGAAG
TGGTCCTGCAACTTTATCCGCCTCCATCCAGTCTATTAATTGTTGCCGGGAAGCTAGAGTAAGTAGTTCG
CCAGTTAATAGTTTGCGCAACGTTGTTGCCATTGCTACAGGCATCGTGGTGTCACGCTCGTCGTTTGGTA
TGGCTTCATTCAGCTCCGGTTCCCAACGATCAAGGCGAGTTACATGATCCCCCATGTTGTGCAAAAAAGC
GGTTAGCTCCTTCGGTCCTCCGATCGTTGTCAGAAGTAAGTTGGCCGCAGTGTTATCACTCATGGTTATG
GCAGCACTGCATAATTCTCTTACTGTCATGCCATCCGTAAGATGCTTTTCTGTGACTGGTGAGTACTCAA
CCAAGTCATTCTGAGAATAGTGTATGCGGCGACCGAGTTGCTCTTGCCCGGCGTCAATACGGGATAATAC
CGCGCCACATAGCAGAACTTTAAAAGTGCTCATCATTGGAAAACGTTCTTCGGGGCGAAAACTCTCAAGG
ATCTTACCGCTGTTGAGATCCAGTTCGATGTAACCCACTCGTGCACCCAACTGATCTTCAGCATCTTTTA
CTTTCACCAGCGTTTCTGGGTGAGCAAAAACAGGAAGGCAAAATGCCGCAAAAAAGGGAATAAGGGCGAC
ACGGAAATGTTGAATACTCATACTCTTCCTTTTTCAATATTATTGAAGCATTTATCAGGGTTATTGTCTC
ATGAGCGGATACATATTTGAATGTATTTAGAAAAATAAACAAATAGGGGTTCCGCGCACATTTCCCCGAA
AAGTGCCACCTGACGTCTAAGAAACCATTATTATCATGACATTAACCTATAAAAATAGGCGTATCACGAG
GCCCTTTCGTCTCGCGCGTTTCGGTGATGACGGTGAAAACCTCTGACACATGCAGCTCCCGGAGACGGTC
ACAGCTTGTCTGTAAGCGGATGCCGGGAGCAGACAAGCCCGTCAGGGCGCGTCAGCGGGTGTTGGCGGGT
GTCGGGGCTGGCTTAACTATGCGGCATCAGAGCAGATTGTACTGAGAGTGCACCATATGCGGTGTGAAAT
ACCGCACAGATGCGTAAGGAGAAAATACCGCATCAGGCGCCATTCGCCATTCAGGCTGCGCAACTGTTGG
GAAGGGCGATCGGTGCGGGCCTCTTCGCTATTACGCCAGCTGGCGAAAGGGGGATGTGCTGCAAGGCGAT
TAAGTTGGGTAACGCCAGGGTTTTCCCAGTCACGACGTTGTAAAACGACGGCCAGTGTTTCCCATGATTC
CTTCATATTTGCATATACGATACAAGGCTGTTAGAGAGATAATTGGAATTAATTTGACTGTAAACACAAA
GATATTAGTACAAAATACGTGACGTAGAAAGTAATAATTTCTTGGGTAGTTTGCAGTTTTAAAATTATGT
TTTAAAATGGACTATCATATGCTTACCGTAACTTGAAAGTATTTCGATTTCTTGGCTTTATATATCTTGT
GGAAAGGACGAAACACCGATCTAGATACGACTCACTATGTTTAAGAGCTATGCTGCGAATACGAGTCTGC
TCCCGTGATGGCGAAAGCCTGAGGAGCTCTCTGGCCGTGATGGCGAAAGCCTGAGCCAGTCTCTGCCCGT
GATGGCGAAAGCCTGAGGCAGTCTCTCGTATTCGCAGCATAGCAAGTTTAAATAAGGCTAGTCCGTTATC
AACTTGAAAAAGTGGCACCGAGTCGGTGCTTTTTTTCTTAATTAAGTCTAGAGTCGACTGTTTAAACCTG
CAGGCATGCAAGCTTGGCGTAATCATGGTCATAGCTGTTTCCTGTGTGAAATTGTTATCCGCTCACAATT
CCACACAACATACGAGCCGGAAGCATAAAGTGTAAAGCCTGGGGTGCCTAATGAGTGAGCTAACTCACAT
TAATTGCGTTGCGCTCACTGCCCGCTTTCCAGTCGGGAAACCTGTCGTGCCAGCTGCATTAATGAATCGG
CCAACGCGCGGGGAGAGGCGGTTTGCGTATTGGGCGCTCTTCCGCTTCCTCGCTCACTGACTCGCTGCGC
TCGGTCGTTCGGCTGCGGCGAGCGGTATCAGCTCACTCAAAGGCGGTAATACGGTTATCCACAGAATCAG
GGGATAACGCAGGAAAGAACATGTGAGCAAAAGGCCAGCAAAAGGCCAGGAACCGTAAAAAGGCCGCGTT
GCTGGCGTTTTTCCATAGGCTCCGCCCCCCTGACGAGCATCACAAAAATCGACGCTCAAGTCAGAGGTGG
CGAAACCCGACAGGACTATAAAGATACCAGGCGTTTCCCCCTGGAAGCTCCCTCGTGCGCTCTCCTGTTC
CGACCCTGCCGCTTACCGGATACCTGTCCGCCTTTCTCCCTTCGGGAAGCGTGGCGCTTTCTCATAGCTC
ACGCTGTAGGTATCTCAGTTCGGTGTAGGTCGTTCGCTCCAAGCTGGGCTGTGTGCACGAACCCCCCGTT
CAGCCCGACCGCTGCGCCTTATCCGGTAACTATCGTCTTGAGTCCAACCCGGTAAGACACGACTTATCGC
CACTGGCAGCAGCCACTGGTAACAGGATTAGCAGAGCGAGGTATGTAGGCGGTGCTACAGAGTTCTTGAA
GTGGTGGCCTAACTACGGCTACACTAGAAGAACAGTATTTGGTATCTGCGCTCTGCTGAAGCCAGTTACC
TTCGGAAAAAGAGTTGGTAGCTCTTGATCCGGCAAACAAACCACCGCTGGTAGCGGTGGTTTTTTTGTTT
GCAAGCAGCAGATTACGCGCAGAAAAAAAGGATCTCAAGAAGATCCTTTGATCTTTTCTACGGGGTCTGA
CGCTCAGTGGAACGAAAACTCACGTTAAGGGATTTTGGTCATGAGATTATCAAAAAGGATCTTCACCTAG
ATCCTTTTAAATTAAAAATGAAGTTTTAAATCAATCTAAAGTATATATGAGTAAACTTGGTCTGACAG
Features (pLannotate 1.2.2; 13 found; start..end, strand, type, name):
      1..861     -  CDS            AmpR: β-lactamase; bla; confers resistance to ampicillin, carbenicillin, and related antibiotics
    862..966     -  promoter       AmpR promoter: bla
   1061..1096    +  CDS            rop (fragment): Rop protein, which maintains plasmids at low copy number; rop
   1198..1297    +  misc_feature   bom (fragment): basis of mobility region from pBR322
   1303..1457    -  CDS            lacZα (fragment): LacZα fragment of β-galactosidase; lacZ fragment
   1458..1689    +  promoter       U6 promoter: RNA polymerase III promoter for human U6 snRNA
   1855..1919    +  misc_RNA       tracrRNA (fragment): trans-activating CRISPR RNA for the Streptococcus pyogenes CRISPR/Cas9 system
   1956..1975    +  misc_feature   MCS (fragment): pUC18/19 multiple cloning site
   2012..2028    -  protein_bind   lac operator: The lac repressor binds to the lac operator to inhibit transcription in E. coli. This inhibition can be relieved by adding lactose or isopropyl-β-D-thiogalactopyranoside (IPTG). lac repressor encoded by lacI
   2036..2066    -  promoter       lac promoter: promoter for the E. coli lac operon
   2081..2102    -  protein_bind   CAP binding site: CAP binding activates transcription in the presence of cAMP. E. coli catabolite activator protein
   2115..2207    -  CDS            lacI (fragment): lac repressor; lacI; The lac repressor binds to the lac operator to inhibit transcription in E. coli. This inhibition can be relieved by adding lactose or isopropyl-β-D-thiogalactopyranoside (IPTG).
   2390..2978    -  rep_origin     ori: high-copy-number ColE1/pMB1/pBR322/pUC origin of replication
