[The description below was written by a language model from this plasmid's Addgene catalogue record and pLannotate feature annotations shown in this document.]
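Description:
pU6_(GLuc)_INT[3xK-T] is a small (about 3.1 kb) mammalian transient-expression plasmid built on the pNEB193 cloning backbone, a pUC-type vector. It is propagated in E. coli at high copy from a ColE1/pUC origin and selected with ampicillin through the β-lactamase gene and its native promoter. The annotated lacZα fragment, lac promoter/operator, CAP site, partial polylinker and short rop, bom and lacI fragments are backbone remnants and have no role in the payload. No mammalian selection marker or Cas9 coding sequence is annotated, so any Cas9 protein has to be provided separately.

The payload is a synthetic modified single guide RNA transcribed by RNA polymerase III from the human U6 promoter. Its spacer targets a site in a Gaussia luciferase (GLuc) reporter. It follows the "INT" design, in which an accessory RNA domain is inserted internally within the guide scaffold rather than appended to an end. Here that domain is a cassette of three kink-turn motifs, which are recognised by the RNA-binding protein L7Ae. This layout fits the feature table: a gap of roughly 165 nt lies between the end of the U6 promoter and a tracrRNA-derived scaffold segment that is annotated only as a fragment. That gap presumably holds the spacer, the first part of the scaffold and the kink-turn insert, although these are not individually annotated.

The construct belongs to the CRISPR-Display system for delivering RNA cargo to specific DNA loci via Cas9 complexes. It is suited to testing whether an internally placed structured RNA module is tolerated by the guide and can recruit its L7Ae partner to the reporter locus.
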