Addgene plasmid #68429: pU6_(GLuc)_INT[3xK-T]
Purpose: Transient expression in mammalian cells of an "INT" construct_bearing three kink-turns, targeting the GLuc reporter. U6 promoter
Depositing lab: John Rinn. Depositing organization: Harvard University. Publication: Multiplexable, locus-specific targeting of long RNAs with CRISPR-Display. Shechner DM, Hacisuleyman E, Younger ST, Rinn JL. Nat Methods. 2015 Jul;12(7):664-70. doi: 10.1038/nmeth.3433. Epub 2015 Jun 1. PubMed 26030444.
Backbone
  Vector backbone: pNEB193
  Backbone manufacturer: NEB
  Vector type: Mammalian Expression, CRISPR, Synthetic Biology
Growth in bacteria
  Bacterial resistance: Ampicillin, 100 μg/mL
  Growth temperature: 37°C
  Growth strain: DH5alpha
  Copy number: High Copy
Gene/Insert
  Gene/Insert name: INT construct_bearing three kink-turns
  gRNA/shRNA sequence: gRNA: GATCTAGATACGACTCACTAT
  Species: Synthetic
  Promoter: human U6
  Cloning method: Restriction Enzyme; 5′ cloning site Unknown (unknown if destroyed); 3′ cloning site Unknown (unknown if destroyed)
  Sequencing primers: 5′ LKO.1 5; 3′ M13R
Terms and licenses: Academic/Nonprofit Terms; Industry Terms: Not Available to Industry
Depositor comments: sgRNA targets the (ATCTAGATACGACTCACTAT) sequence in the Gluc reporter. Contains an internal "accessory domain," comprising a casette of Kink-turns recognized by the L7Ae protein.
How to cite: pU6_(GLuc)_INT[3xK-T] was a gift from John Rinn (Addgene plasmid # 68429 ; http://n2t.net/addgene:68429 ; RRID:Addgene_68429)
