>Addgene plasmid #68429 | pU6_(GLuc)_INT[3xK-T] | addgene partial sequence | sequence record 124672 | LKO1_5 5'-GACTATCATATGCTTACCGT-3'
ATTTCTTGGCTTTATATATCTTGTGGAAAGGACGAAACACCGATCTAGATACGACTCACTATGTTTAAGA
GCTATGCTGCGAATACGAGTCTGCTCCCGTGATGGCGAAAGCCTGAGGAGCTCTCTGGCCGTGATGGCGA
AAGCCTGAGCCAGTCTCTGCCCGTGATGGCGAAAGCCTGAGGCAGTCTCTCGTATTCGCAGCATAGCAAG
TTTAAATAAGGCTAGTCCGTTATCAACTTGAAAAAGTGGCACCGAGTCGGTGCTTTTTTTCTTAATTAAG
TCTAGAGTCGACTGTTTAAACCTGCAGGCATGCAAGCTTGGCGTAATCATGGTCATAGCTGTTTCCTGTG
TGAAATTGTTATCCGCTCACAATTCCACACAACATACGAGCCGGAAGCATAAAGTGTAAAGCCTGGGGTG
CCTAATGAGTGAGCTAACTCACATTAATTGCGTTGCGCTCACTGCCCGCTTTCCAGTCGGGAAACCTGTC
GTGCCAGCTGCATTAATGAATCGGCCAACGCGCGGGGAGAGGCGGTTTGCGTATTGGGCGCTCTTCCGCT
TCCTCGCTCACTGACTCGCTGCGCTCGGTCGTTCGGCTGCGGCGAGCGGTATCAGCTCACTCAAAGGCGG
TAATACGGTTATCCACAGAATCAGGGGATAACGCAGGAAAGAACATGTGAGCAAAAGGCCAGCAAAAGGC
CAGGAACCGTAAAAAGGCCGCGTTGCTGGCGTTTTTCCATAGGCTCCGCCCCCCTGACGAGCATCACAAA
AATCGACGCTCAAGTCAGAGGTGGCGAAACCCGACAGGACTATAAAGATACCAGGCGTTTCCCCCTGGAA
GCTCCCTCGTGCGCTCTCCTGTTCCGACCCTGCCGCTTACCGGATACCTGTCCGCCTTTCTCCCTTCGGG
AAGCGTGGCGCTTTCTCATAGCTCACGCTGTAGGTATCTCAGTTCGGTGTAGGTCGTTCGCTCCAAGCTG
GGCTGTGTGCACGAACCCCCCGTTCAGCCCGACCGCTGCGCCTTATCCGGTAACTATCGTCTTGAGTCCA
ACCCGGT
