>Addgene plasmid #68429 | pU6_(GLuc)_INT[3xK-T] | addgene partial sequence | sequence record 124673 | M13-Rev 5'-CAGGAAACAGCTATGACC-3'
GCCTGCAGGTTTAAACAGTCGACTCTAGACTTAATTAAGAAAAAAAGCACCGACTCGGTGCCACTTTTTC
AAGTTGATAACGGACTAGCCTTATTTAAACTTGCTATGCTGCGAATACGAGAGACTGCCTCAGGCTTTCG
CCATCACGGGCAGAGACTGGCTCAGGCTTTCGCCATCACGGCCAGAGAGCTCCTCAGGCTTTCGCCATCA
CGGGAGCAGACTCGTATTCGCAGCATAGCTCTTAAACATAGTGAGTCGTATCTAGATCGGTGTTTCGTCC
TTTCCACAAGATATATAAAGCCAAGAAATCGAAATACTTTCAAGTTACGGTAAGCATATGATAGTCCATT
TTAAAACATAATTTTAAAACTGCAAACTACCCAAGAAATTATTACTTTCTACGTCACGTATTTTGTACTA
ATATCTTTGTGTTTACAGTCAAATTAATTCCAATTATCTCTCTAACAGCCTTGTATCGTATATGCAAATA
TGAAGGAATCATGGGAAACACTGGCCGTCGTTTTACAACGTCGTGACTGGGAAAACCCTGGCGTTACCCA
ACTTAATCGCCTTGCAGCACATCCCCCTTTCGCCAGCTGGCGTAATAGCGAAGAGGCCCGCACCGATCGC
CCTTCCCAACAGTTGCGCAGCCTGAATGGCGAATGGCGCCTGATGCGGTATTTTCTCCTTACGCATCTGT
GCGGTATTTCACACCGCATATGGTGCACTCTCAGTACAATCTGCTCTGATGCCGCATAGTTAAGCCAGCC
CCGACACCCGCCAACACCCGCTGACGCGCCCTGACGGGCTTGTCTGCTCCCGGCATCCGCTTACAGACAA
GCTGTGACCGTCTCCGGGAGCTGCATGTGTCAGAGGTTTTCACCGTCATCACCGAAACGCGCGAGACGAA
AGGGCCTCGTGATACGCCTATTTTTATAGGTTAATGTCATGATAATAATGGTTTCTTAGACGTCAGGTGG
CACTTTTCGGGGAAATGTGCGCGGAACCCCTATTTGTTTATTTTTCTAAATACATTCAAATATGTATCCG
CTCATGAGACAATAACCCTGATAAATGCTTCAATAATATTGAAAAAGGAAGAGTATGAGTATTCAACATT
TCCGTGTCGCCCTTATTCC
